Addgene plasmid #236433: pTRIPZ-2xFLAG-2xSTREP-E2F1
Purpose: doxycycline inducible expression of E2F1 in mammalian cells
Depositing lab: Michele Pagano. Depositing organization: NYU Grossman School of Medicine. Publication: Cyclin F Controls Cell-Cycle Transcriptional Outputs by Directing the Degradation of the Three Activator E2Fs. Clijsters L, Hoencamp C, Calis JJA, Marzio A, Handgraaf SM, Cuitino MC, Rosenberg BR, Leone G, Pagano M. Mol Cell. 2019 Jun 20;74(6):1264-1277.e7. doi: 10.1016/j.molcel.2019.04.010. Epub 2019 May 23. PubMed 31130363.
Backbone
  Vector backbone: pTRIPZ
  Vector type: Mammalian Expression
Growth in bacteria
  Bacterial resistance: Ampicillin, 100 μg/mL
  Growth temperature: 37°C
  Growth strain: DH5alpha
  Copy number: High Copy
Gene/Insert
  Gene/Insert name: E2F1
  Species: H. sapiens (human)
  Entrez Gene: E2F1 (a.k.a. E2F-1, RBAP1, RBBP3, RBP3)
  Tag / fusion protein: FLAG-FLAG-STREP-STREP (N terminal on insert)
  Cloning method: Restriction Enzyme; 5′ cloning site Unknown (unknown if destroyed)
Terms and licenses: Academic/Nonprofit Terms; Industry Terms: Not Available to Industry
How to cite: pTRIPZ-2xFLAG-2xSTREP-E2F1 was a gift from Michele Pagano (Addgene plasmid # 236433 ; http://n2t.net/addgene:236433 ; RRID:Addgene_236433)
