[The description below was written by a language model from this plasmid's Addgene catalogue record and pLannotate feature annotations shown in this document.]
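Description:
pTRIPZ-2xFLAG-2xSTREP-E2F1 is a doxycycline-inducible mammalian expression construct built on the pTRIPZ backbone. The catalogue lists it simply as a mammalian expression vector, but the annotated 14,080-nt sequence shows an HIV-1-derived, self-inactivating lentiviral architecture: a truncated 5' LTR, Ψ packaging signal, partial gag, RRE, cPPT/CTS, WPRE and a ΔU3 3' LTR. These elements allow the cassette to be packaged and integrated into target cells when helper functions are supplied in trans. In bacteria it is maintained through a high-copy ColE1/pUC-type origin with ampicillin selection. An EM7-driven bleomycin/Zeocin resistance gene and an f1 origin are also annotated. Outside the LTRs there is an SV40-promoter cassette containing hygromycin and ble fragments.

The payload is human E2F1, a transcription activator that controls the G1-to-S transition. It carries an N-terminal tandem FLAG-FLAG-STREP-STREP tag, although the automated annotation picks up only one fragment of each tag type. Expression comes from a tight Tet-responsive (TRE) promoter. Residual miR-30a flanking sequences lie downstream of the coding region, apparently remnants of the shRNA scaffold for which pTRIPZ was designed. A second unit within the same provirus makes the system all-in-one. In it, the human UbC promoter drives rtTA3, which is flanked by loxP511 sites, followed by an EMCV IRES and the puromycin resistance gene. Puromycin therefore selects transduced cells that constitutively produce the transactivator, and adding doxycycline lets rtTA3 activate the TRE and switch on tagged E2F1.

The construct suits controlled E2F1 expression in stable cell populations. The FLAG and Strep tags support detection and affinity purification, consistent with the associated study of cyclin F-directed degradation of activator E2Fs.
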