Features (pLannotate 1.2.2; 40 found; start..end, strand, type, name):
    317..550     -  misc_feature   RRE: The Rev response element (RRE) of HIV-1 allows for Rev-dependent mRNA export from the nucleus to the cytoplasm.
    725..1063    -  CDS            HIV-1 gag (fragment): gag protein from human immunodeficiency virus 1; gag
   1047..1172    -  misc_feature   HIV-1 Ψ: packaging signal of human immunodeficiency virus type 1
   1219..1476    -  LTR            5' LTR (truncated): truncated 5' long terminal repeat (LTR) from HIV-1
   1524..1853    -  CDS            nef (fragment): NEF_HV1BR - Experimental evidence at protein level: Swiss-Prot protein existence level 1. Extracellular Nef protein targets CD4(+) T-lymphocytes for apoptosis by interacting with CXCR4 surface receptors (PubMed:14990729). From Human immunodeficiency virus type 1 group M subtype B (isolate BRU/LAI) (HIV-1).
   2020..2154    -  polyA_signal   SV40 poly(A) signal: SV40 polyadenylation signal
   2202..2306    +  promoter       AmpR promoter: bla
   2307..3167    +  CDS            AmpR: β-lactamase; bla; confers resistance to ampicillin, carbenicillin, and related antibiotics
   3338..3926    +  rep_origin     ori: high-copy-number ColE1/pMB1/pBR322/pUC origin of replication
   4109..4201    +  CDS            lacI (fragment): lac repressor; lacI; The lac repressor binds to the lac operator to inhibit transcription in E. coli. This inhibition can be relieved by adding lactose or isopropyl-β-D-thiogalactopyranoside (IPTG).
   4214..4235    +  protein_bind   CAP binding site: CAP binding activates transcription in the presence of cAMP. E. coli catabolite activator protein
   4250..4280    +  promoter       lac promoter: promoter for the E. coli lac operon
   4284..4306    +  protein_bind   lac operator (fragment): The lac repressor binds to the lac operator to inhibit transcription in E. coli. This inhibition can be relieved by adding lactose or isopropyl-β-D-thiogalactopyranoside (IPTG). lac repressor encoded by lacI
   4377..4498    -  polyA_signal   SV40 poly(A) signal: SV40 polyadenylation signal
   4493..4618    -  CDS            ble (fragment): BLE_KLEPN - Experimental evidence at protein level: Swiss-Prot protein existence level 1. Binding protein with a strong affinity to the bleomycin family of antibiotics. Binds to CL990; an antimitotic-antibiotic compound. From Klebsiella pneumoniae.
   4628..5657    -  CDS            HygR (fragment): aminoglycoside phosphotransferase from E. coli; aph(4)-Ia; confers resistance to hygromycin
   5706..6035    -  promoter       SV40 promoter: SV40 enhancer and early promoter
   6049..6477    -  rep_origin     f1 ori (sequence partly withheld): f1 bacteriophage origin of replication; arrow indicates direction of (+) strand synthesis
   6498..6519    -  promoter       SV40 promoter (fragment): SV40 enhancer and early promoter
   6523..6747    -  polyA_signal   bGH poly(A) signal: bovine growth hormone polyadenylation signal
   6854..7087    -  LTR            3' LTR (ΔU3): self-inactivating 3' long terminal repeat (LTR) from HIV-1
   7089..7277    -  CDS            nef (fragment): NEF_HV1Z2 - Experimental evidence at protein level: Swiss-Prot protein existence level 1. Extracellular Nef protein targets CD4(+) T-lymphocytes for apoptosis by interacting with CXCR4 surface receptors. From Human immunodeficiency virus type 1 group M subtype D (isolate Z2/CDC-Z34) (HIV-1).
   7294..7882    -  misc_feature   WPRE: woodchuck hepatitis virus posttranscriptional regulatory element
   7898..8494    -  CDS            PuroR: puromycin N-acetyltransferase; pac from Streptomyces alboniger; confers resistance to puromycin
   8503..9075    -  misc_feature   IRES: internal ribosome entry site (IRES) of the encephalomyocarditis virus (EMCV)
   9098..9131    -  protein_bind   loxP511: Cre-mediated recombination occurs in the 8-bp core sequence (GTATACAT). loxP511 sites are compatible with each other, but incompatible with wild-type loxP sites. Cre recombinase
   9132..9839    -  CDS            rtTA3: reverse tetracycline transactivator 3 activates expression from Tet-responsive promoters in the presence of doxycycline
   9846..9879    -  protein_bind   loxP511: Cre-mediated recombination occurs in the 8-bp core sequence (GTATACAT). loxP511 sites are compatible with each other, but incompatible with wild-type loxP sites. Cre recombinase
   9892..11103   -  promoter       UbC promoter: human ubiquitin C promoter
  11116..11134   +  promoter       T7 promoter: promoter for bacteriophage T7 RNA polymerase
  11229..11341   -  ncRNA          3' miR-30a: sequence downstream of the 71-nt precursor of the human miR-30a microRNA (Zeng et al., 2002) miRNA
  11425..11450   -  ncRNA          5' miR-30a (fragment): sequence upstream of the 71-nt precursor of the human miR-30a microRNA (Zeng et al., 2002) miRNA
  11453..12760   -  CDS            E2F1: E2F1_HUMAN - Also known as RBBP3. Experimental evidence at protein level: Swiss-Prot protein existence level 1. Transcription activator that binds DNA cooperatively with DP proteins through the E2 recognition site, 5'-TTTC[CG]CGC-3' found in the promoter region of a number of genes whose products are involved in cell cycle regulation or in DNA replication. The DRTF1/E2F complex functions in the control of cell-cycle progression from G1 to S phase. E2F1 binds preferentially RB1 in a cell-cycle dependent manner. It can mediate both cell proliferation and TP53/p53-dependent apoptosis. Blocks adip
  12777..12796   -  CDS            Strep-Tag II (fragment): peptide that binds Strep-Tactin®, an engineered form of streptavidin
  12911..12931   -  CDS            FLAG (fragment): FLAG® epitope tag, followed by an enterokinase cleavage site
  12942..13220   -  promoter       tight TRE promoter (fragment): Tet-responsive promoter PTight, consisting of seven tet operator sequences followed by the minimal CMV promoter
  13247..13294   +  promoter       EM7 promoter: synthetic bacterial promoter&nbsp
  13314..13688   +  CDS            BleoR: antibiotic-binding protein; Sh ble from Streptoalloteichus hindustanus; confers resistance to bleomycin, phleomycin, and Zeocin™
  13753..13870   -  misc_feature   cPPT/CTS: central polypurine tract and central termination sequence of HIV-1
  13920..14020   -  CDS            Rev (fragment): human immunodeficiency virus 1 (HIV-1) Rev protein; rev; enhances nuclear export of unspliced and incompletely spliced viral mRNAs
>Addgene plasmid #236433 | pTRIPZ-2xFLAG-2xSTREP-E2F1 | addgene full sequence | sequence record 473634 | Addgene NGS Result
AACTATTCTTAAACCTACCAAGCCTCCTACTATCATTATGAATAATTTTATATACCACAGCCAATTTGTT
ATGTTAAACCAATTCCACAAACTTGCCCATTTATCTAATTCCAATAATTCTTGTTCATTCTTTTCTTGCT
GGTTTTGCGATTCTTCAATTAAGGAGTGTATTAAGCTTGTGTAATTGTTAATTTCTCTGTCCCACTCCAT
CCAGGTCGTGTGATTCCAAATCTGTTCCAGAGATTTATTACTCCAACTAGCATTCCAAGGCACAGCAGTG
GTGCAAATGAGTTTTCCAGAGCAACCCCAAATCCCCAGGAGCTGTTGATCCTTTAGGTATCTTTCCACAG
CCAGGATTCTTGCCTGGAGCTGCTTGATGCCCCAGACTGTGAGTTGCAACAGATGCTGTTGCGCCTCAAT
AGCCCTCAGCAAATTGTTCTGCTGCTGCACTATACCAGACAATAATTGTCTGGCCTGTACCGTCAGCGTC
ATTGACGCTGCGCCCATAGTGCTTCCTGCTGCTCCCAAGAACCCAAGGAACAAAGCTCCTATTCCCACTG
CTCTTTTTTCTCTCTGCACCACTCTTCTCTTTGCCTTGGTGGGTGCTACTCCTAATGGTTCAATTTTTAC
TACTTTATATTTATATAATTCACTTCTCCAATTGTCCCTCATATCTCCTCCTCCAGGTCTGAAGATCAGC
GGCCGGCCGCTTGCTGTGCGGTGGTCTTACTTTTGTTTTGCTCTTCCTCTATCTTGTCTAAAGCTTCCTT
GGTGTCTTTTATCTCTATCCTTTGATGCACACAATAGAGGGTTGCTACTGTATTATATAATGATCTAAGT
TCTTCTGATCCTGTCTGAAGGGATGGTTGTAGCTGTCCCAGTATTTGTCTACAGCCTTCTGATGTTTCTA
ACAGGCCAGGATTAACTGCGAATCGTTCTAGCTCCCTGCTTGCCCATACTATATGTTTTAATTTATATTT
TTTCTTTCCCCCTGGCCTTAACCGAATTTTTTCCCATCGCGATCTAATTCTCCCCCGCTTAATACTGACG
CTCTCGCACCCATCTCTCTCCTTCTAGCCTCCGCTAGTCAAAATTTTTGGCGTACTCACCAGTCGCCGCC
CCTCGCCTCTTGCCGTGCGCGCTTCAGCAAGCCGAGTCCTGCGTCGAGAGAGCTCCTCTGGTTTCCCTTT
CGCTTTCAAGTCCCTGTTCGGGCGCCACTGCTAGAGATTTTCCACACTGACTAAAAGGGTCTGAGGGATC
TCTAGTTACCAGAGTCACACAACAGACGGGCACACACTACTTGAAGCACTCAAGGCAAGCTTTATTGAGG
CTTAAGCAGTGGGTTCCCTAGTTAGCCAGAGAGCTCCCAGGCTCAGATCTGGTCTAACCAGAGAGACCCA
GTACAGGCAAAAAGCAGCTGCTTATATGCAGGATCTGAGGGCTCGCCACTCCCCAGTCCCGCCCAGGCCA
CGCCTCCCTGGAAAGTCCCCAGCGGAAAGTCCCTTGTAGCAAGCTCGATATCAGCAGTTCTTGAAGTACT
CCGGATGCAGCTCTCGGGCCACGTGATGAAATGCTAGGCGGCTGTCAAACCTCCACTCTAACACTTCTCT
CTCCGGGTCATCCATCCCATGCAGGCTCACAGGGTGTAACAAGCTGGTGTTCTCTCCTTTATTGGCCTCT
TCTACCTTATCTGGCTCAACTGGTACTAGCTTGTAGCACCATCCAAAGGTCAGTGGATATCTGACCCCTG
GCCCTGGTGTGTAGTTCTGCTAATCAGGGAAGTAGCCTTGTGTGTGGTAGATCCACAGATCAAGGATATC
TTGTCTTCTTTGGGAGTGAATTAGCCCTTCCAACTACTAAGTTTGTAGTACATATTTAACAAATACAATT
TCTTTAAAATGAAAATAATTCAGAGGAATCACAGGTTTAGAGTAAATGAAACCACAGGTAATTGGCAGTG
GTAATAGGGTATGGGGTGGGAAGTTTGGGATGATTTTGGTTAGCTTGAGTTATCCAGTTGATCCAGACAT
GATAAGATACATTGATGAGTTTGGACAAACCACAACTAGAATGCAGTGAAAAAAATGCTTTATTTGTGAA
ATTTGTGATGCTATTGCTTTATTTGTAACCATTATAAGCTGCAATAAACAAGTTGATCTCCCGATCCGTC
GACGTCAGGTGGCACTTTTCGGGGAAATGTGCGCGGAACCCCTATTTGTTTATTTTTCTAAATACATTCA
AATATGTATCCGCTCATGAGACAATAACCCTGATAAATGCTTCAATAATATTGAAAAAGGAAGAGTATGA
GTATTCAACATTTCCGTGTCGCCCTTATTCCCTTTTTTGCGGCATTTTGCCTTCCTGTTTTTGCTCACCC
AGAAACGCTGGTGAAAGTAAAAGATGCTGAAGATCAGTTGGGTGCACGAGTGGGTTACATCGAACTGGAT
CTCAACAGCGGTAAGATCCTTGAGAGTTTTCGCCCCGAAGAACGTTTTCCAATGATGAGCACTTTTAAAG
TTCTGCTATGTGGCGCGGTATTATCCCGTATTGACGCCGGGCAAGAGCAACTCGGTCGCCGCATACACTA
TTCTCAGAATGACTTGGTTGAGTACTCACCAGTCACAGAAAAGCATCTTACGGATGGCATGACAGTAAGA
GAATTATGCAGTGCTGCCATAACCATGAGTGATAACACTGCGGCCAACTTACTTCTGACAACGATCGGAG
GACCGAAGGAGCTAACCGCTTTTTTGCACAACATGGGGGATCATGTAACTCGCCTTGATCGTTGGGAACC
GGAGCTGAATGAAGCCATACCAAACGACGAGCGTGACACCACGATGCCTGTAGCAATGGCAACAACGTTG
CGCAAACTATTAACTGGCGAACTACTTACTCTAGCTTCCCGGCAACAATTAATAGACTGGATGGAGGCGG
ATAAAGTTGCAGGACCACTTCTGCGCTCGGCCCTTCCGGCTGGCTGGTTTATTGCTGATAAATCTGGAGC
CGGTGAGCGTGGGTCTCGCGGTATCATTGCAGCACTGGGGCCAGATGGTAAGCCCTCCCGTATCGTAGTT
ATCTACACGACGGGGAGTCAGGCAACTATGGATGAACGAAATAGACAGATCGCTGAGATAGGTGCCTCAC
TGATTAAGCATTGGTAACTGTCAGACCAAGTTTACTCATATATACTTTAGATTGATTTAAAACTTCATTT
TTAATTTAAAAGGATCTAGGTGAAGATCCTTTTTGATAATCTCATGACCAAAATCCCTTAACGTGAGTTT
TCGTTCCACTGAGCGTCAGACCCCGTAGAAAAGATCAAAGGATCTTCTTGAGATCCTTTTTTTCTGCGCG
TAATCTGCTGCTTGCAAACAAAAAAACCACCGCTACCAGCGGTGGTTTGTTTGCCGGATCAAGAGCTACC
AACTCTTTTTCCGAAGGTAACTGGCTTCAGCAGAGCGCAGATACCAAATACTGTTCTTCTAGTGTAGCCG
TAGTTAGGCCACCACTTCAAGAACTCTGTAGCACCGCCTACATACCTCGCTCTGCTAATCCTGTTACCAG
TGGCTGCTGCCAGTGGCGATAAGTCGTGTCTTACCGGGTTGGACTCAAGACGATAGTTACCGGATAAGGC
GCAGCGGTCGGGCTGAACGGGGGGTTCGTGCACACAGCCCAGCTTGGAGCGAACGACCTACACCGAACTG
AGATACCTACAGCGTGAGCTATGAGAAAGCGCCACGCTTCCCGAAGGGAGAAAGGCGGACAGGTATCCGG
TAAGCGGCAGGGTCGGAACAGGAGAGCGCACGAGGGAGCTTCCAGGGGGAAACGCCTGGTATCTTTATAG
TCCTGTCGGGTTTCGCCACCTCTGACTTGAGCGTCGATTTTTGTGATGCTCGTCAGGGGGGCGGAGCCTA
TGGAAAAACGCCAGCAACGCGGCCTTTTTACGGTTCCTGGCCTTTTGCTGGCCTTTTGCTCACATGTTCT
TTCCTGCGTTATCCCCTGATTCTGTGGATAACCGTATTACCGCCTTTGAGTGAGCTGATACCGCTCGCCG
CAGCCGAACGACCGAGCGCAGCGAGTCAGTGAGCGAGGAAGCGGAAGAGCGCCCAATACGCAAACCGCCT
CTCCCCGCGCGTTGGCCGATTCATTAATGCAGCTGGCACGACAGGTTTCCCGACTGGAAAGCGGGCAGTG
AGCGCAACGCAATTAATGTGAGTTAGCTCACTCATTAGGCACCCCAGGCTTTACACTTTATGCTTCCGGC
TCGTATGTTGTGTGGAATTGTGAGCGGATAACAATTTCACACAGGAAACAGCTATGACCATGATTACGCC
AAGCTCTAGCTAGAGGTCGACGGTATACAGACATGATAAGATACATTGATGAGTTTGGACAAACCACAAC
TAGAATGCAGTGAAAAAAATGCTTTATTTGTGAAATTTGTGATGCTATTGCTTTATTTGTAACCATTATA
AGCTGCAATAAACAAGTTGGGGTGGGCGAAGAACTCCAGCATGAGATCCCCGCGCTGGAGGATCATCCAG
CCGGCGTCCCGGAAAACGATTCCGAAGCCCAACCTTTCATAGAAGGCGGCGGTGGAATCGAAATCTCGTA
GCACGTGCTATTCCTTTGCCCTCGGACGAGTGCTGGGGCGTCGGTTTCCACTATCGGCGAGTACTTCTAC
ACAGCCATCGGTCCAGACGGCCGCGCTTCTGCGGGCGATTTGTGTACGCCCGACAGTCCCGGCTCCGGAT
CGGACGATTGCGTCGCATCGACCCTGCGCCCAAGCTGCATCATCGAAATTGCCGTCAACCAAGCTCTGAT
AGAGTTGGTCAAGACCAATGCGGAGCATATACGCCCGGAGCCGCGGCGATCCTGCAAGCTCCGGATGCCT
CCGCTCGAAGTAGCGCGTCTGCTGCTCCATACAAGCCAACCACGGCCTCCAGAAGAAGATGTTGGCGACC
TCGTATTGGGAATCCCCGAACATCGCCTCGCTCCAGTCAATGACCGCTGTTATGCGGCCATTGTCCGTCA
GGACATTGTTGGAGCCGAAATCCGCGTGCACGAGGTGCCGGACTTCGGGGCAGTCCTCGGCCCAAAGCAT
CAGCTCATCGAGAGCCTGCGCGACGGACGCACTGACGGTGTCGTCCATCACAGTTTGCCAGTGATACACA
TGGGGATCAGCAATCGCGCATATGAAATCACGCCATGTAGTGTATTGACCGATTCCTTGCGGTCCGAATG
GGCCGAACCCGCTCGTCTGGCTAAGATCGGCCGCAGCGATCGCATCCATGGCCTCCGCGACCGGCTGCAG
AACAGCGGGCAGTTCGGTTTCAGGCAGGTCTTGCAACGTGACACCCTGTGCACGGCGGGAGATGCAATAG
GTCAGGCTCTCGCTGAATTAATTCCCCAATGTCAAGCACTTCCGGAATCGGGAGCGCGGCCGATGCAAAG
TGCCGATAAACATAACGATCTTTGTAGAAACCATCGGCGCAGCTATTTACCCGCAGGACATATCCACGCC
CTCCTACATCGAAGCTGAAAGCACGAGATTCTTCGCCCTCCGAGAGCTGCATCAGGTCGGAGACGCTGTC
GAACTTTTCGATCAGAAACTTCTCGACAGACGTCGCGGTGAGTTCAGGCTTTTTCATCACGTGCTGATCA
GATCCGAAAATGGATATACAAGCTCCCGGGAGCTTTTTGCAAAAGCCTAGGCCTCCAAAAAAGCCTCCTC
ACTACTTCTGGAATAGCTCAGAGGCAGAGGCGGCCTCGGCCTCTGCATAAATAAAAAAAATTAGTCAGCC
ATGGGGCGGAGAATGGGCGGAACTGGGCGGAGTTAGGGGCGGGATGGGCGGAGTTAGGGGCGGGACTATG
GTTGCTGACTAATTGAGATGCATGCTTTGCATACTTCTGCCTGCTGGGGAGCCTGGGGACTTTCCACACC
TGGTTGCTGACTAATTGAGATGCATGCTTTGCATACTTCTGCCTGCTGGGGAGCCTGGGGACTTTCCACA
CCCTAACTGACACACATTCCACAGAATTAATTCGCGTTAAATTTTTGTTAAATCAGCTCATTTTTTAACC
AATAGGCCGAAATCGGCAAAATCCCTTATAAATCAAAAGAATAGACCGAGATAGGGT
[37 nt withheld, positions 6148-6184]
AAAGAACGTGGACTCCAACGTCAAAGG
[49 nt withheld, positions 6212-6260]
T
[91 nt withheld, positions 6262-6352]
G
[124 nt withheld, positions 6354-6477]
GGGGATACCCCCTAGAGCCCCAGCTGGTTCTTTCCGCCTCAGAAGCCATAGAGCCCACCGCATCCCCAGC
ATGCCTGCTATTGTCTTCCCAATCCTCCCCCTTGCTGTCCTGCCCCACCCCACCCCCCAGAATAGAATGA
CACCTACTCAGACAATGCGATGCAATTTCCTCATTTTATTAGGAAAGGACAGTGGGAGTGGCACCTTCCA
GGGTCAAGGAAGGCACGGGGGAGGGGCAAACAACAGATGGCTGGCAACTAGAAGGCACAGTCGAGGCTGA
TCAGCGGGTTTAAACAATGTCAAGGCCTCTCACTCTCTGATATTCATTTCTTTGCAAGTTATAAATACTG
AATAATAAGATGACATGAACTACTACTGCTAGAGATTTTCCACACTGACTAAAAGGGTCTGAGGGATCTC
TAGTTACCAGAGTCACACAACAGACGGGCACACACTACTTGAAGCACTCAAGGCAAGCTTTATTGAGGCT
TAAGCAGTGGGTTCCCTAGTTAGCCAGAGAGCTCCCAGGCTCAGATCTGGTCTAACCAGAGAGACCCAGT
ACAAGCAAAAAGCAGATCTTGTCTTCGTTGGGAGTGAATTAGCCCTTCCAGTCCCCTCTTTTCTTTTAAA
AAGTGGCTAAGATCTACAGCTGCCTTGTAAGTCATTGGTCTTAAAGGTACCTGAGGTGTGACTGGAAAAC
CCACCTCCTCCTCCTCTTGTGCTTCTAGCCAGGCACAATCAGCATTGGTAGCTGCTGTATTGCTACTTGT
GATTGCTCCATGTTTTTCTAGGTCTCGACTGCAGAATTAATTCCAGGCGGGGAGGCGGCCCAAAGGGAGA
TCCGACTCGTCTGAGGGCGAAGGCGAAGACGCGGAAGAGGCCGCAGAGCCGGCAGCAGGCCGCGGGAAGG
AAGGTCCGCTGGATTGAGGGCCGAAGGGACGTAGCAGAAGGACGTCCCGCGCAGAATCCAGGTGGCAACA
CAGGCGAGCAGCCATGGAAAGGACGTCAGCTTCCCCGACAACACCACGGAATTGTCAGTGCCCAACAGCC
GAGCCCCTGTCCAGCAGCGGGCAAGGCAGGCGGCGATGAGTTCCGCCGTGGCAATAGGGAGGGGGAAAGC
GAAAGTCCCGGAAAGGAGCTGACAGGTGGTGGCAATGCCCCAACCAGTGGGGGTTGCGTCAGCAAACACA
GTGCACACCACGCCACGTTGCCTGACAACGGGCCACAACTCCTCATAAAGAGACAGCAACCAGGATTTAT
ACAAGGAGGAGAAAATGAAAGCCATACGGGAAGCAATAGCATGATACAAAGGCATTAAAGCAGCGTATCC
ACATAGCGTAAAAGGAGCAACATAGTTAAGAATACCAGTCAATCTTTCACAAATTTTGTAATCCAGAGGT
TGATTGTTCCAGACGCGAACTCAGGCACCGGGCTTGCGGGTCATGCACCAGGTGCGCGGTCCTTCGGGCA
CCTCGACGTCGGCGGTGACGGTGAAGCCGAGCCGCTCGTAGAAGGGGAGGTTGCGGGGCGCGGAGGTCTC
CAGGAAGGCGGGCACCCCAGCGCGCTCGGCCGCCTCCACTCCGGGGAGCACGACGGCGCTGCCCAGACCC
TTGCCCTGGTGGTCGGGCGAGACGCCGACGGTGGCCAGGAACCACGCGGGCTCCTTGGGCCGGTGCGGCG
CCAGGAGGCCTTCCATCTGTTGCTGCGCGGCCAGCCGGGAACCGCTCAACTCGGCCATGCGCGAGCCGAT
CTCGGCGAACACCGCCCCCGCTTCGACGCTCTCCGGCGTGGTCCAGACCGCCACCGCGGCGCCGTCGTCC
GCGACCCACACCTTGCCGATGTCGAGCCCGACGCGCGTGAGGAAGAGTTCTTGCAGCTCGGTGACCCGCT
CGATGTGGCGGTCCGGGTCGACGGTGTGGCGCGTGGCGGGGTAGTCGGCGAACGCGGCGGCGAGGGTGCG
TACGGCCCGGGGGACGTCGTCGCGGGTGGCGAGGCGCACCGTGGGCTTGTACTCGGTGGCCATGGTATTA
TCGTGTTTTTCAAAGGAAAACCACGTCCCCGTGGTTCGGGGGGCCTAGACGTTTTTTTAACCTCGACTAA
ACACATGTAAAGCATGTGCACCGAGGCCCCAGATCAGATCCCATACAATGGGGTACCTTCTGGGCATCCT
TCAGCCCCTTGTTGAATACGCTTGAGGAGAGCCATTTGACTCTTTCCACAACTATCCAACTCACAACGTG
GCACTGGGGTTGTGCCGCCTTTGCAGGTGTATCTTATACACGTGGCTTTTGGCCGCAGAGGCACCTGTCG
CCAGGTGGGGGGTTCCGCTGCCTGCAAAGGGTCGCTACAGACGTTGTTTGTCTTCAAGAAGCTTCCAGAG
GAACTGCTTCCTTCACGACATTCAACAGACCTTGCATTCCTTTGGCGAGAGGGGAAAGACCCCTAGGAAT
GCTCGTCAAGAAGACAGGGCCAGGTTTCCGGGCCCTCACATTGCCAAAAGACGGCAATATGGTGGAAAAT
AACATATAGACAAACGCACACCGGCCTTATTCCAAGCGGCTTCGGCCAGTAACGTTAGGGGGGGGGGAGG
GAGAGGGGCGGAATTTGCGGCCGCGGATCCATAACTTCGTATAATGTATACTATACGAAGTTATTTACCC
GGGGAGCATGTCAAGGTCAAAATCGTCAAGGGCATCGGCTGGGAGCATGTCTAAGTCAAAATCGTCAAGG
GCGTCGGTCGGCCCGCCGCTTTCGCACTTTAGCTGTTTCTCCAGGCCACATATGATTAGTTCCAGGCCGA
AAAGGAAGGCAGGTTCGGCTCCCTGCCGGTCGAACAGCTCAATTGCTTGTCTCAGAAGTGGGGGCATAGA
ATCGGTGGTAGGTGTCTCTCTTTCCTCTTTTGCTACTTGATGCTCCTGTTCCTCCAATACGCAGCCCAGT
GTAAAGTGGCCCACGGCGGACAGAGCGTACAGTGCGTTCTCCAGGGAGAAGCCTTGCTGACACAGGAACG
CGAGCTGATTTTCCAGGGTTTCGTACTGTTTCTCTGTTGGGCGGGTGCCGAGATGCACTTTAGCCCCGTC
GCGATGTGAGAGGAGAGCACAGCGGTATGACTTGGCGTTGTTCCGCAGAAAGTCTTGCCATGACTCGCCT
TCCAGGGGGCAGAAGTGGGTATGATGCCTGTCCAGCATCTCGATTGGCAGGGCATCGAGCAGGGCCCGCT
TGTTCTTCACGTGCCAGTACAGGGTAGGCTGCTCAACTCCCAGCTTTTGAGCGAGTTTCCTTGTCGTCAG
GCCTTCGATACCGACACCATTGAGTAATTCCAGAGCTCCGTTTATGACTTTGCTCTTGTCCAGCCTAGAC
ATGGTGGCATAACTTCGTATAATGTATACTATACGAAGTTATGGATCCGCTAGCGTCTAACAAAAAAGCC
AAAAACGGCCAGAATTTAGCGGACAATTTACTAGTCTAACACTGAAAATTACATATTGACCCAAATGATT
ACATTTCAAAAGGTGCCTAAAAAACTTCACAAAACACACTCGCCAACCCCGAGCGCATAGTTCAAAACCG
GAGCTTCAGCTACTTAAGAAGATAGGTACATAAAACCGACCAAAGAAACTGACGCCTCACTTATCCCTCC
CCTCACCAGAGGTCCGGCGCCTGTCGATTCAGGAGAGCCTACCCTAGGCCCGAACCCTGCGTCCTGCGAC
GGAGAAAAGCCTACCGCACACCTACCGGCAGGTGGCCCCACCCTGCATTATAAGCCAACAGAACGGGTGA
CGTCACGACACGACGAGGGCGCGCGCTCCCAAAGGTACGGGTGCACTGCCCAACGGCACCGCCATAACTG
CCGCCCCCGCAACAGACGACAAACCGAGTTCTCCAGTCAGTGACAAACTTCACGTCAGGGTCCCCAGATG
GTGCCCCAGCCCATCTCACCCGAATAAGAGCTTTCCCGCATTAGCGAAGGCCTCAAGACCTTGGGTTCTT
GCCGCCCACCATGCCCCCCACCTTGTTTCAACGACCTCACAGCCCGCCTCACAAGCGTCTTCCATTCAAG
ACTCGGGAACAGCCGCCATTTTGCTGCGCTCCCCCCAACCCCCAGTTCAGGGCAACCTTGCTCGCGGACC
CAGACTACAGCCCTTGGCGGTCTCTCCACACGCTTCCGTCCCACCGAGCGGCCCGGCGGCCACGAAAGCC
CCGGCCAGCCCAGCAGCCCGCTACTCACCAAGTGACGATCACAGCGATCCACAAACAAGAACCGCGACCC
AAATCCCGGCTGCGACGGAACTAGCTGTGCCACACCCGGCGCGTCCTTATATAATCATCGGCGTTCACCG
CCCCACGGAGATCCCTCCGCAGAATCGCCGAGAAGGGACTACTTTTCCTCGCCTGTTCCGCTCTCTGGAA
AGAAAACCAGTGCCCTAGAGTCACCCAAGTCCCGTCCTAAAATGTCCTTCTGCTGATACTGGGGTTCTAA
GGCCGAGTCTTATGAGCAGCGGGCCGCTGTCCTGAGCGTCCGGGCGGAAGGATCAGGACGCTCGCTGCGC
CCTTCGTCTGACGTGGCAGCGCTCGCCGTGAGGAGGGGGGCGCCCGCGGGAGGCGCCAAAACCCGGCGCG
GAGGCCACGCGTCCTAGGTAATACGACTCACTATAGGGCCCGCCCGCAAACAACATCAAACAAACCAGCA
GACATATGCAACAAGACACGAGACGGAGTAATGGCCGGCCGCATTAGTCTTCCAATTGAAAAAAGTGATT
TAATTTATACCATTTTAATTCAGCTTTGTAAAAATGTATCAAAGAGATAGCAAGGTATTCAGTTTTAGTA
AACAAGATAATTGCTCCTAAAGTAGCCCCTTGAATTCCGAGGCAGTAGGCACTCTCGCTTGGGCGAGAGT
AAGTACATCTGTGGCTTCACTACTTACTCTCGCCCAAGCGAGATCGCTCACTGTCAACAGCAATATACCT
TCTCAGAAATCCAGGGGGGTGAGGTCCCCAAAGTCACAGTCGAAGAGGTCTCTGATGCCCTCGCCCTCCT
CGAGGCCGAAGTGGTAGTCGAGGGCCTCGTGGGGTGGGGAAAGGCTGATGAACTCCTCAGGGAGGAGGCC
GGAGAAGTCCTCCCGCACATGCTCCAGGAGCGAGTCGGCCGCCACCAGCGGGGACAGGCGGTCCTCGTCC
ACGGGAGCCCGCAGGCTGCCCATCCGGGACAACAGCGGTTTTTGCTCCAGGCTGAGTAGAGACTGGCTGG
GATCTGTGGTGAGGGATGAGGGGGGAGATGATGGTGGTGGTGACACTATGGTGGCAGAGTCAGTGGCCCT
GTTCTCCTCCTCAGAAGTGACCTCCTGGGATGGGGTCTTCCCAGGGCTGATCCCACCTACGGTCTCCTCA
GGGCACAGGAAAACATCGATCGGGCCTTGTTTGCTCTTAAGGGAGATCTGAAAGTTCTCCGAAGAGTCCA
CGGCTTGGAGCTGGGTCTCAGGAGGGGCTTTGATCACCATAACCATCTGCTCTGCAGGGTCTGCAATGCT
ACGAAGGTCCTGACACGTCACGTAGGCCAGGCGCTGGCTGTCAGTGTCCTCGGAGAGCAGGCGCAGCTGC
GTAGTACAGATATTCATCAGGTGGTCCAGCTGCTGCTCGCTCTCCTGCAGCTGTCGGAGGTCCTGGGTCA
ACCCCTCAAGCCGTCCGCCGACGCCCACTGTGGTGTGGCTGCCCAGCCACTGGATGTGGTTCTTGGACTT
CTTGGCAATGAGCTGGATGCCCTCAAGGACGTTGGTGATGTCATAGATGCGCCGCTTCTGCACCTTCAGC
ACCTCGGCAGCCCAGTTCAGGTCGACGACACCGTCAGCCGAGTGGCTCAGCAGCTCCAGGAAGCGCTTGG
TGGTCAGATTCAGTGAGGTCTCATAGCGTGACTTCTCCCCCGGGGATTTCACACCTTTTCCTGGATGGCG
GCCTCTGCCCCGAGCTGGCCCACTGCTCTCGGCCAGGTACTGATGGTCAGTTTCCAGGTCCAGCCTCCGC
TTCACCGGCGGGCGGCCGAGCGCGGGCCGCGGCGCACTGGGTGTGGGCCGGGGCGCCTGCGGTGTGGCGA
AGAGCAGCAGGTCAGGGTCGCAGGGGCCGGCGGCGGGCGCCGCGGGGCCGGTGGGAGCCGGCGGGGCGCT
GGCGTCCTGCGCGGCGGAGATGATGACGATCTGCGAGGAGTCGAGCAGCCGCAGCGCGCCGGCCCCGAGC
AGGGCCTCCAGCGCCGGCGCGCATGGGCCGCCCGCAGGGGCCCCGGCCAAGGCGGATCCAGCTCCTTTCT
CGAACTGCGGGTGGCTCCAGCTTCCTCCTCCGCTGCCTCCGCCGCTTCCTCCTCCCTTCTCGAACTGAGG
GTGGCTCCAGCTGGCGGCCGACCCTTTATCATCATCATCTTTATAATCCATAGATCCTGGTACCTTGTCA
TCGTCGTCCTTGTAGTCCATGGTTGCGATCTGACGGTTCACTAAACGAGCTCTGCTTATATAGGCCTCCC
ACCGTACACGCCTACCTCGACATACGTTCTCTATCACTGATAGGGAGTAAACTCGACATACGTTCTCTAT
CACTGATAGGGATAAACTCGACATACGTTCTCTATCACTGATAGGGAGTAAACTCGACATACGTTCTCTA
TCACTGATAGGGAGTAAACTCGACATACGTTCTCTATCACTGATAGGGAGTAAACTCGACATCGTTCTCT
ATCACTGATAGGGAGTAAACTCGTCTAGAACCTCGGACCTGCAGCACGTGTTGACAATTAATCATCGGCA
TAGTATATCGGCATAGTATAATACGACTCACTATAGGAGGGCCACCATGGCCAAGTTGACCAGTGCCGTT
CCGGTGCTCACCGCGCGCGACGTCGCCGGAGCGGTCGAGTTCTGGACCGACCGGCTCGGGTTCTCCCGGG
ACTTCGTGGAGGACGACTTCGCCGGTGTGGTCCGGGACGACGTGACCCTGTTCATCAGCGCGGTCCAGGA
CCAGGTGGTGCCGGACAACACCCTGGCCTGGGTGTGGGTGCGCGGCCTGGACGAGCTGTACGCCGAGTGG
TCGGAGGTCGTGTCCACGAACTTCCGGGACGCCTCCGGGCCGGCCATGACCGAGATCGGCGAGCAGCCGT
GGGGGCGGGAGTTCGCCCTGCGCGACCCGGCCGGCAACTGCGTGCACTTCGTGGCCGAGGAGCAGGACTG
ATTCCGGACTAGAGCGGGCCCGGTACTAACCAAACTGGATCTCTGCTGTCCCTGTAATAAACCCGAAAAT
TTTGAATTTTTGTAATTTGTTTTTGTAATTCTTTAGTTTGTATGTCTGTTGCTATTATGTCTACTATTCT
TTCCCCTGCACTGTACCCCCCAATCCCCCCTTTTCTTTTAAAATTGTGGATGAATACTGCCATTTGTCTG
CAGAATTGGCGCACGCAGTGCCGATCCGTTCACTAATCGAATGGATCTGTCTCTGTCTCTCTCTCCACCT
TCTTCTTCTATTCCTTCGGGCCTGTCGGGTCCCCTCGGGGTTGGGAGGTGGGTCTGAAACGATAATGGTG
AATATCCCTGCCTAACTCTATTCACTATAGAAAGTACAGCAAA
